Addgene plasmid #132351: PV569
Purpose: SthCascade R promoter targeting crRNA3 expression cassette for Zea mays
Depositing lab: Joshua Young. Depositing organization: Corteva Agriscience. Publication: The repurposing of type I-E CRISPR-Cascade for gene activation in plants. Young JK, Gasior SL, Jones S, Wang L, Navarro P, Vickroy B, Barrangou R. Commun Biol. 2019 Oct 18;2:383. doi: 10.1038/s42003-019-0637-6. eCollection 2019. PubMed 31646186.
Backbone
  Vector backbone: PHP66813
  Vector type: Plant Expression
Growth in bacteria
  Bacterial resistance: Ampicillin, 100 μg/mL
  Growth temperature: 37°C
  Growth strain: DH5alpha
  Copy number: High Copy
Gene/Insert
  Gene/Insert name: SthCascade R promoter targeting crRNA3
  gRNA/shRNA sequence: unknown
  Species: Synthetic
  Cloning method: Restriction Enzyme; 5′ cloning site Unknown (unknown if destroyed); 3′ cloning site Unknown (unknown if destroyed)
Terms and licenses: Academic/Nonprofit Terms; Industry Terms: Not Available to Industry
How to cite: PV569 was a gift from Joshua Young (Addgene plasmid # 132351 ; http://n2t.net/addgene:132351 ; RRID:Addgene_132351)
