[The description below was written by a language model from this plasmid's Addgene catalogue record and pLannotate feature annotations shown in this document.]
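Description:
PV569 is a 4,432 bp plant expression plasmid built on the PHP66813 backbone. It carries a synthetic expression cassette for a CRISPR RNA (crRNA3) that directs the Streptococcus thermophilus type I-E Cascade complex (SthCascade) to the promoter of the R gene in Zea mays. It comes from work repurposing type I-E Cascade for gene activation in plants. In that setting, a crRNA plasmid like this one would be delivered into maize cells alongside constructs supplying the Cascade components, which are not encoded here. The crRNA then guides the complex to the R promoter.

The two sequence records, one from the depositor and one from repository sequencing, are the same length. They give the same annotated features in the same order, differing only in where the circular numbering starts. The annotated parts are those of a pBluescript-type cloning vector. They include a high-copy ColE1/pUC origin, an AmpR β-lactamase gene with its own promoter for ampicillin selection in E. coli, and an f1 origin for single-stranded DNA production. There are also lacZα and lac promoter/operator remnants, and T7 and T3 promoters flanking fragments of the multiple cloning site.

The region between the two cloning-site fragments, where the insert sits, is largely unannotated. The only feature called there is a short fragment matching yeast FLP recombinase, whose role the record does not explain. Neither the promoter driving crRNA transcription, the terminator, the repeat-spacer arrangement nor the spacer sequence is stated, and the cloning sites are listed as unknown. No plant selectable marker or T-DNA borders are annotated, so the record does not indicate how the plasmid is delivered into plant cells.
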