Features (pLannotate 1.2.2; 14 found; start..end, strand, type, name):
    101..119     +  promoter       T7 promoter: promoter for bacteriophage T7 RNA polymerase
    128..169     -  misc_feature   MCS (fragment): pBluescript multiple cloning site
   1287..1673    -  CDS            FLP1 (fragment): FLP_YEAST - Experimental evidence at protein level: Swiss-Prot protein existence level 1. Part of the plasmid amplification system, which corrects any decrease in copy number caused by a rare missegregation event. Catalyzes the recombination between the large inverted repetitions of the 2-micron plasmid during plasmid replication. This recombination event changes the direction of one of the two replication forks in the bidirectionally replicating molecule, effectively resulting in multiple rounds of replication from a single initiation event. Binds specifically to the FLP recognition target (F
   1674..1709    -  misc_feature   MCS (fragment): pBluescript multiple cloning site
   1722..1740    -  promoter       T3 promoter: promoter for bacteriophage T3 RNA polymerase
   1785..1801    -  protein_bind   lac operator: The lac repressor binds to the lac operator to inhibit transcription in E. coli. This inhibition can be relieved by adding lactose or isopropyl-β-D-thiogalactopyranoside (IPTG). lac repressor encoded by lacI
   1809..1839    -  promoter       lac promoter: promoter for the E. coli lac operon
   1854..1875    -  protein_bind   CAP binding site: CAP binding activates transcription in the presence of cAMP. E. coli catabolite activator protein
   1888..1980    -  CDS            lacI (fragment): lac repressor; lacI; The lac repressor binds to the lac operator to inhibit transcription in E. coli. This inhibition can be relieved by adding lactose or isopropyl-β-D-thiogalactopyranoside (IPTG).
   2163..2751    -  rep_origin     ori: high-copy-number ColE1/pMB1/pBR322/pUC origin of replication
   2922..3782    -  CDS            AmpR: β-lactamase; bla; confers resistance to ampicillin, carbenicillin, and related antibiotics
   3783..3887    -  promoter       AmpR promoter: bla
   3940..4368    -  rep_origin     f1 ori (sequence partly withheld): f1 bacteriophage origin of replication; arrow indicates direction of (+) strand synthesis
   4373..98      -  CDS            lacZα (fragment) (across the origin): LacZα fragment of β-galactosidase; lacZ fragment
>Addgene plasmid #132351 | PV569 | depositor full sequence | sequence record 254141 | PV569 sequence 4432 bps
ACGCCAGCTGGCGAAAGGGGGATGTGCTGCAAGGCGATTAAGTTGGGTAACGCCAGGGTTTTCCCAGTCA
CGACGTTGTAAAACGACGGCCAGTGAATTGTAATACGACTCACTATAGGGCGAATTGGGTACCGGGCCCC
CCCTCGAGGTCGACGGTATCGATAAGCTTTGAGAGTACAATGATGAACCTAGATTAATCAATGCCAAAGT
CTGAAAAATGCACCCTCAGTCTATGATCCAGAAAATCAAGATTGCTTGAGGCCCTGTTCGGTTGTTCCGG
ATTAGAGCCCCGGATTAATTCCTAGCCGGATTACTTCTCTAATTTATATAGATTTTGATGAGCTGGAATG
AATCCTGGCTTATTCCGGTACAACCGAACAGGCCCTGAAGGATACCAGTAATCGCTGAGCTAAATTGGCA
TGCTGTCAGAGTGTCAGTATTGCAGCAAGGTAGTGAGATAACCGGCATCATGGTGCCAGTTTGATGGCAC
CATTAGGGTTAGAGATGGTGGCCATGGGCGCATGTCCTGGCCAACTTTGTATGATATATGGCAGGGTGAA
TAGGAAAGTAAAATTGTATTGTAAAAAGGGATTTCTTCTGTTTGTTAGCGCATGTACAAGGAATGCAAGT
TTTGAGCGAGGGGGCATCAAAGATCTGGCTGTGTTTCCAGCTGTTTTTGTTAGCCCCATCGAATCCTTGA
CATAATGATCCCGCTTAAATAAGCAACCTCGCTTGTATAGTTCCTTGTGCTCTAACACACGATGATGATA
AGTCGTAAAATAGTGGTGTCCAAAGAATTTCCAGGCCCAGTTGTAAAAGCTAAAATGCTATTCGAATTTC
TACTAGCAGTAAGTCGTGTTTAGAAATTATTTTTTTATATACCTTTTTTCCTTCTATGTACAGTAGGACA
CAGTGTCAGCGCCGCGTTGACGGAGAATATTTGCAAAAAAGTAAAAGAGAAAGTCATAGCGGCGTATGTG
CCAAAAACTTCGTCACAGAGAGGGCCATAAGAAACATGGCCCACGGCCCAATACGAAGCACCGCGACGAA
GCCCAAACAGCAGTCCGTAGGTGGAGCAAAGCGCTGGGTAATACGCAAACGTTTTGTCCCACCTTGACTA
ATCACAAGAGTGGAGCGTACCTTATAAACCGAGCCGCAAGCACCGAATTGTTTTTCCCGCACACGCGGGG
GTGATCCTTTATGGACAGAGCTCCAAGTGACCGAGCAAGAGTTTTTCCCGCACACGCGGGGGTGATCCTT
TTTTTTGCGGCCGCGAATTCCTGCAGGGCCCTCTTGTCGGACCAGTTGCCCACCACGTTGGTGAGCTCGG
TGAGGCCCTTCATTGAGAGGAAGGAGGTCATGAGGTGCCTACCGATGTGGGACTTGGGGCCGTTCTTGAT
GGCGAAGATGGAGTAGGGGGCGTTCTTCTTGAGGGCCTTGTTGTAGGACCTCACGAGGTTGTCCTTGAGG
AGCTGGTACTCCTGCTTGTTGGAGGAGGAGTTGCCGGTCCTGTTCACCCTCTTGAGCACGGGCTCTGAGT
TCCTGAGGAACTCGTCGAGGTACACGAGGGGGTCGATCCTGCCGCGAGCGGAGAAGAAGTAGATGTGCCT
GGACACGGAGGTCTTGGTCTCGGTCACGAGGCACTGGATGATCACGCCGAGGTACTTGTTCTGACTAGTT
CTAGAGCGGCCGCCACCGCGGTGGAGCTCCAGCTTTTGTTCCCTTTAGTGAGGGTTAATTTCGAGCTTGG
CGTAATCATGGTCATAGCTGTTTCCTGTGTGAAATTGTTATCCGCTCACAATTCCACACAACATACGAGC
CGGAAGCATAAAGTGTAAAGCCTGGGGTGCCTAATGAGTGAGCTAACTCACATTAATTGCGTTGCGCTCA
CTGCCCGCTTTCCAGTCGGGAAACCTGTCGTGCCAGCTGCATTAATGAATCGGCCAACGCGCGGGGAGAG
GCGGTTTGCGTATTGGGCGCTCTTCCGCTTCCTCGCTCACTGACTCGCTGCGCTCGGTCGTTCGGCTGCG
GCGAGCGGTATCAGCTCACTCAAAGGCGGTAATACGGTTATCCACAGAATCAGGGGATAACGCAGGAAAG
AACATGTGAGCAAAAGGCCAGCAAAAGGCCAGGAACCGTAAAAAGGCCGCGTTGCTGGCGTTTTTCCATA
GGCTCCGCCCCCCTGACGAGCATCACAAAAATCGACGCTCAAGTCAGAGGTGGCGAAACCCGACAGGACT
ATAAAGATACCAGGCGTTTCCCCCTGGAAGCTCCCTCGTGCGCTCTCCTGTTCCGACCCTGCCGCTTACC
GGATACCTGTCCGCCTTTCTCCCTTCGGGAAGCGTGGCGCTTTCTCATAGCTCACGCTGTAGGTATCTCA
GTTCGGTGTAGGTCGTTCGCTCCAAGCTGGGCTGTGTGCACGAACCCCCCGTTCAGCCCGACCGCTGCGC
CTTATCCGGTAACTATCGTCTTGAGTCCAACCCGGTAAGACACGACTTATCGCCACTGGCAGCAGCCACT
GGTAACAGGATTAGCAGAGCGAGGTATGTAGGCGGTGCTACAGAGTTCTTGAAGTGGTGGCCTAACTACG
GCTACACTAGAAGGACAGTATTTGGTATCTGCGCTCTGCTGAAGCCAGTTACCTTCGGAAAAAGAGTTGG
TAGCTCTTGATCCGGCAAACAAACCACCGCTGGTAGCGGTGGTTTTTTTGTTTGCAAGCAGCAGATTACG
CGCAGAAAAAAAGGATCTCAAGAAGATCCTTTGATCTTTTCTACGGGGTCTGACGCTCAGTGGAACGAAA
ACTCACGTTAAGGGATTTTGGTCATGAGATTATCAAAAAGGATCTTCACCTAGATCCTTTTAAATTAAAA
ATGAAGTTTTAAATCAATCTAAAGTATATATGAGTAAACTTGGTCTGACAGTTACCAATGCTTAATCAGT
GAGGCACCTATCTCAGCGATCTGTCTATTTCGTTCATCCATAGTTGCCTGACTCCCCGTCGTGTAGATAA
CTACGATACGGGAGGGCTTACCATCTGGCCCCAGTGCTGCAATGATACCGCGAGACCCACGCTCACCGGC
TCCAGATTTATCAGCAATAAACCAGCCAGCCGGAAGGGCCGAGCGCAGAAGTGGTCCTGCAACTTTATCC
GCCTCCATCCAGTCTATTAATTGTTGCCGGGAAGCTAGAGTAAGTAGTTCGCCAGTTAATAGTTTGCGCA
ACGTTGTTGCCATTGCTACAGGCATCGTGGTGTCACGCTCGTCGTTTGGTATGGCTTCATTCAGCTCCGG
TTCCCAACGATCAAGGCGAGTTACATGATCCCCCATGTTGTGCAAAAAAGCGGTTAGCTCCTTCGGTCCT
CCGATCGTTGTCAGAAGTAAGTTGGCCGCAGTGTTATCACTCATGGTTATGGCAGCACTGCATAATTCTC
TTACTGTCATGCCATCCGTAAGATGCTTTTCTGTGACTGGTGAGTACTCAACCAAGTCATTCTGAGAATA
GTGTATGCGGCGACCGAGTTGCTCTTGCCCGGCGTCAATACGGGATAATACCGCGCCACATAGCAGAACT
TTAAAAGTGCTCATCATTGGAAAACGTTCTTCGGGGCGAAAACTCTCAAGGATCTTACCGCTGTTGAGAT
CCAGTTCGATGTAACCCACTCGTGCACCCAACTGATCTTCAGCATCTTTTACTTTCACCAGCGTTTCTGG
GTGAGCAAAAACAGGAAGGCAAAATGCCGCAAAAAAGGGAATAAGGGCGACACGGAAATGTTGAATACTC
ATACTCTTCCTTTTTCAATATTATTGAAGCATTTATCAGGGTTATTGTCTCATGAGCGGATACATATTTG
AATGTATTTAGAAAAATAAACAAATAGGGGTTCCGCGCACATTTCCCCGAAAAGTGCCACCTAAATTGTA
AGCGTTAATATTTTGTTAAAATTCGCGTTAAATTTTTGTTAAATCAGCTCATTTTTTAACCAATAGGCCG
AAATCGGCAAAATCCCTTATAAATCAAAAGAATAGACCGAGATAGGGT
[37 nt withheld, positions 4039-4075]
AAAGAACGTGGACTCCAACGTCAAAGG
[49 nt withheld, positions 4103-4151]
T
[91 nt withheld, positions 4153-4243]
G
[124 nt withheld, positions 4245-4368]
CCCATTCGCCATTCAGGCTGCGCAACTGTTGGGAAGGGCGATCGGTGCGGGCCTCTTCGCTATT
