Features (pLannotate 1.2.2; 14 found; start..end, strand, type, name):
   1143..1529    -  CDS            FLP1 (fragment): FLP_YEAST - Experimental evidence at protein level: Swiss-Prot protein existence level 1. Part of the plasmid amplification system, which corrects any decrease in copy number caused by a rare missegregation event. Catalyzes the recombination between the large inverted repetitions of the 2-micron plasmid during plasmid replication. This recombination event changes the direction of one of the two replication forks in the bidirectionally replicating molecule, effectively resulting in multiple rounds of replication from a single initiation event. Binds specifically to the FLP recognition target (F
   1530..1565    -  misc_feature   MCS (fragment): pBluescript multiple cloning site
   1578..1596    -  promoter       T3 promoter: promoter for bacteriophage T3 RNA polymerase
   1641..1657    -  protein_bind   lac operator: The lac repressor binds to the lac operator to inhibit transcription in E. coli. This inhibition can be relieved by adding lactose or isopropyl-β-D-thiogalactopyranoside (IPTG). lac repressor encoded by lacI
   1665..1695    -  promoter       lac promoter: promoter for the E. coli lac operon
   1710..1731    -  protein_bind   CAP binding site: CAP binding activates transcription in the presence of cAMP. E. coli catabolite activator protein
   1744..1836    -  CDS            lacI (fragment): lac repressor; lacI; The lac repressor binds to the lac operator to inhibit transcription in E. coli. This inhibition can be relieved by adding lactose or isopropyl-β-D-thiogalactopyranoside (IPTG).
   2019..2607    -  rep_origin     ori: high-copy-number ColE1/pMB1/pBR322/pUC origin of replication
   2778..3638    -  CDS            AmpR: β-lactamase; bla; confers resistance to ampicillin, carbenicillin, and related antibiotics
   3639..3743    -  promoter       AmpR promoter: bla
   3796..4224    -  rep_origin     f1 ori (sequence partly withheld): f1 bacteriophage origin of replication; arrow indicates direction of (+) strand synthesis
   4229..4386    -  CDS            lacZα (fragment): LacZα fragment of β-galactosidase; lacZ fragment
   4389..4407    +  promoter       T7 promoter: promoter for bacteriophage T7 RNA polymerase
   4416..25      -  misc_feature   MCS (fragment) (across the origin): pBluescript multiple cloning site
>Addgene plasmid #132351 | PV569 | addgene full sequence | sequence record 258180 | Addgene NGS Result
CGAGGTCGACGGTATCGATAAGCTTTGAGAGTACAATGATGAACCTAGATTAATCAATGCCAAAGTCTGA
AAAATGCACCCTCAGTCTATGATCCAGAAAATCAAGATTGCTTGAGGCCCTGTTCGGTTGTTCCGGATTA
GAGCCCCGGATTAATTCCTAGCCGGATTACTTCTCTAATTTATATAGATTTTGATGAGCTGGAATGAATC
CTGGCTTATTCCGGTACAACCGAACAGGCCCTGAAGGATACCAGTAATCGCTGAGCTAAATTGGCATGCT
GTCAGAGTGTCAGTATTGCAGCAAGGTAGTGAGATAACCGGCATCATGGTGCCAGTTTGATGGCACCATT
AGGGTTAGAGATGGTGGCCATGGGCGCATGTCCTGGCCAACTTTGTATGATATATGGCAGGGTGAATAGG
AAAGTAAAATTGTATTGTAAAAAGGGATTTCTTCTGTTTGTTAGCGCATGTACAAGGAATGCAAGTTTTG
AGCGAGGGGGCATCAAAGATCTGGCTGTGTTTCCAGCTGTTTTTGTTAGCCCCATCGAATCCTTGACATA
ATGATCCCGCTTAAATAAGCAACCTCGCTTGTATAGTTCCTTGTGCTCTAACACACGATGATGATAAGTC
GTAAAATAGTGGTGTCCAAAGAATTTCCAGGCCCAGTTGTAAAAGCTAAAATGCTATTCGAATTTCTACT
AGCAGTAAGTCGTGTTTAGAAATTATTTTTTTATATACCTTTTTTCCTTCTATGTACAGTAGGACACAGT
GTCAGCGCCGCGTTGACGGAGAATATTTGCAAAAAAGTAAAAGAGAAAGTCATAGCGGCGTATGTGCCAA
AAACTTCGTCACAGAGAGGGCCATAAGAAACATGGCCCACGGCCCAATACGAAGCACCGCGACGAAGCCC
AAACAGCAGTCCGTAGGTGGAGCAAAGCGCTGGGTAATACGCAAACGTTTTGTCCCACCTTGACTAATCA
CAAGAGTGGAGCGTACCTTATAAACCGAGCCGCAAGCACCGAATTGTTTTTCCCGCACACGCGGGGGTGA
TCCTTTATGGACAGAGCTCCAAGTGACCGAGCAAGAGTTTTTCCCGCACACGCGGGGGTGATCCTTTTTT
TTGCGGCCGCGAATTCCTGCAGGGCCCTCTTGTCGGACCAGTTGCCCACCACGTTGGTGAGCTCGGTGAG
GCCCTTCATTGAGAGGAAGGAGGTCATGAGGTGCCTACCGATGTGGGACTTGGGGCCGTTCTTGATGGCG
AAGATGGAGTAGGGGGCGTTCTTCTTGAGGGCCTTGTTGTAGGACCTCACGAGGTTGTCCTTGAGGAGCT
GGTACTCCTGCTTGTTGGAGGAGGAGTTGCCGGTCCTGTTCACCCTCTTGAGCACGGGCTCTGAGTTCCT
GAGGAACTCGTCGAGGTACACGAGGGGGTCGATCCTGCCGCGAGCGGAGAAGAAGTAGATGTGCCTGGAC
ACGGAGGTCTTGGTCTCGGTCACGAGGCACTGGATGATCACGCCGAGGTACTTGTTCTGACTAGTTCTAG
AGCGGCCGCCACCGCGGTGGAGCTCCAGCTTTTGTTCCCTTTAGTGAGGGTTAATTTCGAGCTTGGCGTA
ATCATGGTCATAGCTGTTTCCTGTGTGAAATTGTTATCCGCTCACAATTCCACACAACATACGAGCCGGA
AGCATAAAGTGTAAAGCCTGGGGTGCCTAATGAGTGAGCTAACTCACATTAATTGCGTTGCGCTCACTGC
CCGCTTTCCAGTCGGGAAACCTGTCGTGCCAGCTGCATTAATGAATCGGCCAACGCGCGGGGAGAGGCGG
TTTGCGTATTGGGCGCTCTTCCGCTTCCTCGCTCACTGACTCGCTGCGCTCGGTCGTTCGGCTGCGGCGA
GCGGTATCAGCTCACTCAAAGGCGGTAATACGGTTATCCACAGAATCAGGGGATAACGCAGGAAAGAACA
TGTGAGCAAAAGGCCAGCAAAAGGCCAGGAACCGTAAAAAGGCCGCGTTGCTGGCGTTTTTCCATAGGCT
CCGCCCCCCTGACGAGCATCACAAAAATCGACGCTCAAGTCAGAGGTGGCGAAACCCGACAGGACTATAA
AGATACCAGGCGTTTCCCCCTGGAAGCTCCCTCGTGCGCTCTCCTGTTCCGACCCTGCCGCTTACCGGAT
ACCTGTCCGCCTTTCTCCCTTCGGGAAGCGTGGCGCTTTCTCATAGCTCACGCTGTAGGTATCTCAGTTC
GGTGTAGGTCGTTCGCTCCAAGCTGGGCTGTGTGCACGAACCCCCCGTTCAGCCCGACCGCTGCGCCTTA
TCCGGTAACTATCGTCTTGAGTCCAACCCGGTAAGACACGACTTATCGCCACTGGCAGCAGCCACTGGTA
ACAGGATTAGCAGAGCGAGGTATGTAGGCGGTGCTACAGAGTTCTTGAAGTGGTGGCCTAACTACGGCTA
CACTAGAAGAACAGTATTTGGTATCTGCGCTCTGCTGAAGCCAGTTACCTTCGGAAAAAGAGTTGGTAGC
TCTTGATCCGGCAAACAAACCACCGCTGGTAGCGGTGGTTTTTTTGTTTGCAAGCAGCAGATTACGCGCA
GAAAAAAAGGATCTCAAGAAGATCCTTTGATCTTTTCTACGGGGTCTGACGCTCAGTGGAACGAAAACTC
ACGTTAAGGGATTTTGGTCATGAGATTATCAAAAAGGATCTTCACCTAGATCCTTTTAAATTAAAAATGA
AGTTTTAAATCAATCTAAAGTATATATGAGTAAACTTGGTCTGACAGTTACCAATGCTTAATCAGTGAGG
CACCTATCTCAGCGATCTGTCTATTTCGTTCATCCATAGTTGCCTGACTCCCCGTCGTGTAGATAACTAC
GATACGGGAGGGCTTACCATCTGGCCCCAGTGCTGCAATGATACCGCGAGACCCACGCTCACCGGCTCCA
GATTTATCAGCAATAAACCAGCCAGCCGGAAGGGCCGAGCGCAGAAGTGGTCCTGCAACTTTATCCGCCT
CCATCCAGTCTATTAATTGTTGCCGGGAAGCTAGAGTAAGTAGTTCGCCAGTTAATAGTTTGCGCAACGT
TGTTGCCATTGCTACAGGCATCGTGGTGTCACGCTCGTCGTTTGGTATGGCTTCATTCAGCTCCGGTTCC
CAACGATCAAGGCGAGTTACATGATCCCCCATGTTGTGCAAAAAAGCGGTTAGCTCCTTCGGTCCTCCGA
TCGTTGTCAGAAGTAAGTTGGCCGCAGTGTTATCACTCATGGTTATGGCAGCACTGCATAATTCTCTTAC
TGTCATGCCATCCGTAAGATGCTTTTCTGTGACTGGTGAGTACTCAACCAAGTCATTCTGAGAATAGTGT
ATGCGGCGACCGAGTTGCTCTTGCCCGGCGTCAATACGGGATAATACCGCGCCACATAGCAGAACTTTAA
AAGTGCTCATCATTGGAAAACGTTCTTCGGGGCGAAAACTCTCAAGGATCTTACCGCTGTTGAGATCCAG
TTCGATGTAACCCACTCGTGCACCCAACTGATCTTCAGCATCTTTTACTTTCACCAGCGTTTCTGGGTGA
GCAAAAACAGGAAGGCAAAATGCCGCAAAAAAGGGAATAAGGGCGACACGGAAATGTTGAATACTCATAC
TCTTCCTTTTTCAATATTATTGAAGCATTTATCAGGGTTATTGTCTCATGAGCGGATACATATTTGAATG
TATTTAGAAAAATAAACAAATAGGGGTTCCGCGCACATTTCCCCGAAAAGTGCCACCTAAATTGTAAGCG
TTAATATTTTGTTAAAATTCGCGTTAAATTTTTGTTAAATCAGCTCATTTTTTAACCAATAGGCCGAAAT
CGGCAAAATCCCTTATAAATCAAAAGAATAGACCGAGATAGGGT
[37 nt withheld, positions 3895-3931]
AAAGAACGTGGACTCCAACGTCAAAGG
[49 nt withheld, positions 3959-4007]
T
[91 nt withheld, positions 4009-4099]
G
[124 nt withheld, positions 4101-4224]
CCCATTCGCCATTCAGGCTGCGCAACTGTTGGGAAGGGCGATCGGTGCGGGCCTCTTCGCTATTACGCCA
GCTGGCGAAAGGGGGATGTGCTGCAAGGCGATTAAGTTGGGTAACGCCAGGGTTTTCCCAGTCACGACGT
TGTAAAACGACGGCCAGTGAATTGTAATACGACTCACTATAGGGCGAATTGGGTACCGGGCCCCCCCT
